Addgene plasmid #142370: TFORF1306
Purpose: Lentiviral vector for overexpressing transcription factor ORFs with unique 24-bp barcodes. Barcodes facilitate identification of transcription factors in pooled screens.
Depositing lab: Feng Zhang. Depositing organization: Broad Institute. Publication: A transcription factor atlas of directed differentiation. Joung J, Ma S, Tay T, Geiger-Schuller KR, Kirchgatterer PC, Verdine VK, Guo B, Arias-Garcia MA, Allen WE, Singh A, Kuksenko O, Abudayyeh OO, Gootenberg JS, Fu Z, Macrae RK, Buenrostro JD, Regev A, Zhang F. Cell. 2023 Jan 5;186(1):209-229.e26. doi: 10.1016/j.cell.2022.11.026. PubMed 36608654.
Backbone
  Vector backbone: pLX_TRC317
  Backbone manufacturer: Broad Institute Genetic Perturbation Platform
  Backbone size w/o insert (bp): 8264
  Vector type: Mammalian Expression, Lentiviral
  Selectable markers: Puromycin
Growth in bacteria
  Bacterial resistance: Ampicillin, 100 μg/mL
  Growth temperature: 37°C
  Growth strain: NEB Stable
  Copy number: High Copy
Gene/Insert
  Gene/Insert name: ZSCAN9
  Species: H. sapiens (human)
  Insert size (bp): 1439
  Entrez Gene: ZNF193 (a.k.a. PRD51, ZSCAN9)
  Promoter: EF1a
  Cloning method: Unknown
  Sequencing primers: 5′ GGGTGGAGACTGAAGTTAGGCCAG; 3′ CACATAGCGTAAAAGGAGCAACATAG
Terms and licenses: Academic/Nonprofit Terms; Industry Terms: Not Available to Industry
Depositor comments: NM_001199479,ENST00000425468 . The transcription factor ORF portion of this plasmid was synthesized by Genewiz. Please test multiple small colonies in case of plasmid recombination. To make this collection available in a timely manner, a portion of this collection was not fully sequenced by Addgene. If an Addgene verified full plasmid sequence is not available, please contact us prior to placing an order to request the full sequence.
How to cite: TFORF1306 was a gift from Feng Zhang (Addgene plasmid # 142370 ; http://n2t.net/addgene:142370 ; RRID:Addgene_142370)
