[The description below was written by a language model from this plasmid's Addgene catalogue record and pLannotate feature annotations shown in this document.]
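Description:
TFORF1306 is a third-generation-style, self-inactivating lentiviral expression plasmid built on the pLX_TRC317 backbone, carrying the human zinc-finger transcription factor ZSCAN9 (also known as ZNF193) as its open reading frame. It belongs to a large barcoded collection of transcription factor ORFs intended for overexpression in mammalian cells. In bacteria it is maintained through a high-copy ColE1/pUC-type origin and selected with ampicillin via the β-lactamase gene. An f1 origin and remnants of a lac/lacZα cloning region with T3 and T7 promoters also sit in the plasmid backbone. The depositor notes that the plasmid may recombine, as is common for constructs with repeated LTRs.

The viral portion begins with an RSV promoter fused to a truncated HIV-1 5' LTR, which drives Tat-independent transcription of the genomic RNA. This is followed by the Ψ packaging signal, a gag fragment and the Rev response element for nuclear export. An SV40 early promoter/origin expresses puromycin N-acetyltransferase for selecting transduced cells, and a cPPT/CTS element aids nuclear import of the provirus. Downstream, the EF-1α promoter constitutively drives the synthesized ZSCAN9 ORF. The annotation matches only about 1 kb of the stated 1.4 kb insert to the reference protein, so the rest, presumably including the barcode region, is unannotated. A WPRE enhances transcript expression ahead of the ΔU3 3' LTR and an SV40 polyadenylation signal.

According to the record, each ORF in the collection is paired with a unique 24-bp barcode. This allows the overexpressed factor to be identified by sequencing in pooled screens, such as those probing directed differentiation.
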