Features (pLannotate 1.2.2; 31 found; start..end, strand, type, name):
      5..231     +  promoter       RSV promoter: Rous sarcoma virus enhancer/promoter
    232..412     +  LTR            5' LTR (truncated): truncated 5' long terminal repeat (LTR) from HIV-1
    459..584     +  misc_feature   HIV-1 Ψ: packaging signal of human immunodeficiency virus type 1
    568..931     +  CDS            HIV-1 gag (fragment): gag protein from human immunodeficiency virus 1; gag
   1077..1310    +  misc_feature   RRE: The Rev response element (RRE) of HIV-1 allows for Rev-dependent mRNA export from the nucleus to the cytoplasm.
   1687..1713    +  CDS            Rev (fragment): human immunodeficiency virus 1 (HIV-1) Rev protein; rev; enhances nuclear export of unspliced and incompletely spliced viral mRNAs
   1720..1743    +  promoter       SV40 promoter (fragment): SV40 early promoter
   1744..1815    +  promoter       SV40 promoter (fragment): SV40 enhancer and early promoter
   1839..1974    +  rep_origin     SV40 ori: SV40 origin of replication
   2020..2616    +  CDS            PuroR (fragment): puromycin N-acetyltransferase; pac from Streptomyces; confers resistance to puromycin
   2665..2782    +  misc_feature   cPPT/CTS: central polypurine tract and central termination sequence of HIV-1
   2847..2913    +  CDS            small t antigen (fragment): SV40 (simian virus 40) small t antigen
   2920..4098    +  promoter       EF-1α promoter: strong constitutive promoter for human elongation factor EF-1α
   4115..5110    +  CDS            ZSCAN9 (fragment): ZSC9_HUMAN - Also known as ZNF193. Experimental evidence at protein level: Swiss-Prot protein existence level 1. May be involved in transcriptional regulation. From Homo sapiens (Human).
   5465..5518    +  promoter       U6 promoter (fragment): RNA polymerase III promoter for human U6 snRNA
   5560..6148    +  misc_feature   WPRE: woodchuck hepatitis virus posttranscriptional regulatory element
   6199..6218    +  misc_feature   cPPT/CTS (fragment): central polypurine tract and central termination sequence of HIV-1
   6220..6453    +  LTR            3' LTR (ΔU3): self-inactivating 3' long terminal repeat (LTR) from HIV-1
   6531..6652    +  polyA_signal   SV40 poly(A) signal: SV40 polyadenylation signal
   6692..6827    +  rep_origin     SV40 ori: SV40 origin of replication
   6848..6866    -  promoter       T7 promoter: promoter for bacteriophage T7 RNA polymerase
   6874..7029    +  CDS            lacZα (fragment): LacZα fragment of β-galactosidase; lacZ fragment
   7034..7462    +  rep_origin     f1 ori (sequence partly withheld): f1 bacteriophage origin of replication; arrow indicates direction of (+) strand synthesis
   7515..7619    +  promoter       AmpR promoter: bla
   7620..8480    +  CDS            AmpR: β-lactamase; bla; confers resistance to ampicillin, carbenicillin, and related antibiotics
   8651..9239    +  rep_origin     ori: high-copy-number ColE1/pMB1/pBR322/pUC origin of replication
   9422..9514    +  CDS            lacI (fragment): lac repressor; lacI; The lac repressor binds to the lac operator to inhibit transcription in E. coli. This inhibition can be relieved by adding lactose or isopropyl-β-D-thiogalactopyranoside (IPTG).
   9527..9548    +  protein_bind   CAP binding site: CAP binding activates transcription in the presence of cAMP. E. coli catabolite activator protein
   9563..9593    +  promoter       lac promoter: promoter for the E. coli lac operon
   9601..9617    +  protein_bind   lac operator: The lac repressor binds to the lac operator to inhibit transcription in E. coli. This inhibition can be relieved by adding lactose or isopropyl-β-D-thiogalactopyranoside (IPTG). lac repressor encoded by lacI
   9662..9680    +  promoter       T3 promoter: promoter for bacteriophage T3 RNA polymerase
>Addgene plasmid #142370 | TFORF1306 | addgene full sequence | sequence record 397140 | Addgene NGS Result
TTAATGTAGTCTTATGCAATACTCTTGTAGTCTTGCAACATGGTAACGATGAGTTAGCAACATGCCTTAC
AAGGAGAGAAAAAGCACCGTGCATGCCGATTGGTGGAAGTAAGGTGGTACGATCGTGCCTTATTAGGAAG
GCAACAGACGGGTCTGACATGGATTGGACGAACCACTGAATTGCCGCATTGCAGAGATATTGTATTTAAG
TGCCTAGCTCGATACATAAACGGGTCTCTCTGGTTAGACCAGATCTGAGCCTGGGAGCTCTCTGGCTAAC
TAGGGAACCCACTGCTTAAGCCTCAATAAAGCTTGCCTTGAGTGCTTCAAGTAGTGTGTGCCCGTCTGTT
GTGTGACTCTGGTAACTAGAGATCCCTCAGACCCTTTTAGTCAGTGTGGAAAATCTCTAGCAGTGGCGCC
CGAACAGGGACTTGAAAGCGAAAGGGAAACCAGAGGAGCTCTCTCGACGCAGGACTCGGCTTGCTGAAGC
GCGCACGGCAAGAGGCGAGGGGCGGCGACTGGTGAGTACGCCAAAAATTTTGACTAGCGGAGGCTAGAAG
GAGAGAGATGGGTGCGAGAGCGTCAGTATTAAGCGGGGGAGAATTAGATCGCGATGGGAAAAAATTCGGT
TAAGGCCAGGGGGAAAGAAAAAATATAAATTAAAACATATAGTATGGGCAAGCAGGGAGCTAGAACGATT
CGCAGTTAATCCTGGCCTGTTAGAAACATCAGAAGGCTGTAGACAAATACTGGGACAGCTACAACCATCC
CTTCAGACAGGATCAGAAGAACTTAGATCATTATATAATACAGTAGCAACCCTCTATTGTGTGCATCAAA
GGATAGAGATAAAAGACACCAAGGAAGCTTTAGACAAGATAGAGGAAGAGCAAAACAAAAGTAAGACCAC
CGCACAGCAAGCGGCCGCTGATCTTCAGACCTGGAGGAGGAGATATGAGGGACAATTGGAGAAGTGAATT
ATATAAATATAAAGTAGTAAAAATTGAACCATTAGGAGTAGCACCCACCAAGGCAAAGAGAAGAGTGGTG
CAGAGAGAAAAAAGAGCAGTGGGAATAGGAGCTTTGTTCCTTGGGTTCTTGGGAGCAGCAGGAAGCACTA
TGGGCGCAGCGTCAATGACGCTGACGGTACAGGCCAGACAATTATTGTCTGGTATAGTGCAGCAGCAGAA
CAATTTGCTGAGGGCTATTGAGGCGCAACAGCATCTGTTGCAACTCACAGTCTGGGGCATCAAGCAGCTC
CAGGCAAGAATCCTGGCTGTGGAAAGATACCTAAAGGATCAACAGCTCCTGGGGATTTGGGGTTGCTCTG
GAAAACTCATTTGCACCACTGCTGTGCCTTGGAATGCTAGTTGGAGTAATAAATCTCTGGAACAGATTTG
GAATCACACGACCTGGATGGAGTGGGACAGAGAAATTAACAATTACACAAGCTTAATACACTCCTTAATT
GAAGAATCGCAAAACCAGCAAGAAAAGAATGAACAAGAATTATTGGAATTAGATAAATGGGCAAGTTTGT
GGAATTGGTTTAACATAACAAATTGGCTGTGGTATATAAAATTATTCATAATGATAGTAGGAGGCTTGGT
AGGTTTAAGAATAGTTTTTGCTGTACTTTCTATAGTGAATAGAGTTAGGCAGGGATATTCACCATTATCG
TTTCAGACCCACCTCCCAACCCCGAGGGGACCCATGCATTGCATCTCAATTAGTCAGCAACCAGGTGTGG
AAAGTCCCCAGGCTCCCCAGCAGGCAGAAGTATGCAAAGCATGCGTCTCAATTAGTCAGCAACCATAGTC
CCGCCCCTAACTCCGCCCATCCCGCCCCTAACTCCGCCCAGTTCCGCCCATTCTCCGCCCCATGGCTGAC
TAATTTTTTTTATTTATGCAGAGGCCGAGGCCGCCTCGGCCTCTGAGCTATTCCAGAAGTAGTGAGGAGG
CTTTTTTGGAGGCCTAGGCTTTTGCAAAAAGCTTTCTAGAGGTACCACCGGAGCTTACCATGACCGAGTA
CAAGCCCACGGTGCGCCTCGCCACCCGCGACGACGTCCCCAGGGCCGTACGCACCCTCGCCGCCGCGTTC
GCCGACTACCCCGCCACGCGCCACACCGTCGATCCGGACCGCCACATCGAGCGGGTCACCGAGCTGCAAG
AACTCTTCCTCACGCGCGTCGGGCTCGACATCGGCAAGGTGTGGGTCGCGGACGACGGCGCCGCCGTGGC
GGTCTGGACCACGCCGGAGAGCGTCGAAGCGGGGGCGGTGTTCGCCGAGATCGGCCCGCGCATGGCCGAG
TTGAGCGGTTCCCGGCTGGCCGCGCAGCAACAGATGGAAGGCCTCCTGGCGCCGCACCGGCCCAAGGAGC
CCGCGTGGTTCCTGGCCACCGTCGGCGTCTCGCCCGACCACCAGGGCAAGGGTCTGGGCAGCGCCGTCGT
GCTCCCCGGAGTGGAGGCGGCCGAGCGCGCCGGGGTGCCCGCCTTCCTGGAGACCTCCGCGCCCCGCAAC
CTCCCCTTCTACGAGCGGCTCGGCTTCACCGTCACCGCCGACGTCGAGGTGCCCGAAGGACCGCGCACCT
GGTGCATGACCCGCAAGCCCGGTGCCAGTTAACGAATTCTAGATCTTGAGACAAATGGCAGTATTCATCC
ACAATTTTAAAAGAAAAGGGGGGATTGGGGGGTACAGTGCAGGGGAAAGAATAGTAGACATAATAGCAAC
AGACATACAAACTAAAGAATTACAAAAACAAATTACAAAAATTCAAAATTTTCGGGTTTATTACAGGGAC
AGCAGAGATCCACTTTGGCGCCGGCTCGAGGCCTGCAGGTGCAAAGATGGATAAAGTTTTAAACAGAGAG
GAATCTTTGCAGCTAATGGACCTTCTAGGTCTTGAAAGGAGTGGGAATTGGCTCCGGTGCCCGTCAGTGG
GCAGAGCGCACATCGCCCACAGTCCCCGAGAAGTTGGGGGGAGGGGTCGGCAATTGAACCGGTGCCTAGA
GAAGGTGGCGCGGGGTAAACTGGGAAAGTGATGTCGTGTACTGGCTCCGCCTTTTTCCCGAGGGTGGGGG
AGAACCGTATATAAGTGCAGTAGTCGCCGTGAACGTTCTTTTTCGCAACGGGTTTGCCGCCAGAACACAG
GTAAGTGCCGTGTGTGGTTCCCGCGGGCCTGGCCTCTTTACGGGTTATGGCCCTTGCGTGCCTTGAATTA
CTTCCACCTGGCTGCAGTACGTGATTCTTGATCCCGAGCTTCGGGTTGGAAGTGGGTGGGAGAGTTCGAG
GCCTTGCGCTTAAGGAGCCCCTTCGCCTCGTGCTTGAGTTGAGGCCTGGCCTGGGCGCTGGGGCCGCCGC
GTGCGAATCTGGTGGCACCTTCGCGCCTGTCTCGCTGCTTTCGATAAGTCTCTAGCCATTTAAAATTTTT
GATGACCTGCTGCGACGCTTTTTTTCTGGCAAGATAGTCTTGTAAATGCGGGCCAAGATCTGCACACTGG
TATTTCGGTTTTTGGGGCCGCGGGCGGCGACGGGGCCCGTGCGTCCCAGCGCACATGTTCGGCGAGGCGG
GGCCTGCGAGCGCGGCCACCGAGAATCGGACGGGGGTAGTCTCAAGCTGGCCGGCCTGCTCTGGTGCCTG
GCCTCGCGCCGCCGTGTATCGCCCCGCCCTGGGCGGCAAGGCTGGCCCGGTCGGCACCAGTTGCGTGAGC
GGAAAGATGGCCGCTTCCCGGCCCTGCTGCAGGGAGCTCAAAATGGAGGACGCGGCGCTCGGGAGAGCGG
GCGGGTGAGTCACCCACACAAAGGAAAAGGGCCTTTCCGTCCTCAGCCGTCGCTTCATGTGACTCCACGG
AGTACCGGGCGCCGTCCAGGCACCTCGATTAGTTCTCGAGCTTTTGGAGTACGTCGTCTTTAGGTTGGGG
GGAGGGGTTTTATGCGATGGAGTTTCCCCACACTGAGTGGGTGGAGACTGAAGTTAGGCCAGCTTGGCAC
TTGATGTAATTCTCCTTGGAATTTGCCCTTTTTGAGTTTGGATCTTGGTTCATTCTCAAGCCTCAGACAG
TGGTTCAAAGTTTTTTTCTTCCATTTCAGGTGTCGTGAGGCTAGCACCGCCACCATGAATACAAACTCAA
AGGAGGTTTTATCCCTGGGTGTTCAAGTTCCCGAGGCATGGGAAGAACTTCTGACAATGAAAGTGGAAGC
AAAAAGTCACCTTCAATGGCAGGAATCCAGACTGAAACGCAGTAATCCACTGGCAAGGGAAATCTTCCGA
AGGCACTTTCGACAGCTGTGCTACCAAGAGACCCCTGGACCAAGGGAGGCTCTTACTCGACTCCAGGAAC
TTTGCTACCAGTGGTTGAGGCCACATGTGAGCACAAAGGAGCAGATTTTGGATCTGCTGGTGCTGGAGCA
GTTTCTATCCATTCTGCCCAAGGAGCTCCAGGGCTGGGTGAGGGAACACTGTCCAGAGAGTGGAGAAGAG
GCTGTGATTTTGCTGGAGGATCTGGAGAGAGAGCTCGATGAACCACAACATGAGATGGTGGCCCACAGAC
ACAGACAAGAAGTCCTCTGTAAAGAGATGGTGCCTCTAGCAGAGCAGACACCACTGACCCTTCAGTCCCA
GCCTAAGGAGCCACAGCTCACATGTGACTCTGCTCAGAAGTGCCATTCTATTGGAGAGACAGATTTAATA
CGAAGTTTGAGGAGAAGGGCAGTACTGATCCCACTTGGGGCCCATCTGTTCTCTACAGACACATTTTTAT
TTTCCAAACCTGTTGTGATCCCCCAGCTAAAAGGAGGAGGAGAAACATGGCCTAACAACAGAGGAGTCCT
AAGAGATGAAGTAACCAAGACTGAGGACAGAGAGTTGGTGCTAAGGAAAGACTGTCCTAAGATAGTGGAA
CCACATGGGAAAATGTTTAATGAGCAGACCTGGGAGGTATCACAGCAGGATCCCTCACATGGAGAAGTTG
GTGAACATAAGGATAGGATAGAGAGGCAGTGGGGAAACCTCTTAGGAGAGGGGCAACACAAATGTGATGA
ATGTGGGAAGAGCTTTACTCAGAGCTCAGGTCTCATTCGACATCAAAGAATTCATACTGGAGAAAGACCT
TATGAATGTAATGAATGTGGGAAAGCCTTCAGTCGAAGTTCTGGTCTTTTTAATCACCGAGGAATCCACA
ATATACAGAAACGGTACCACTGCAAGGAGTGTGGGAAGGTCTTCAGTCAGAGTGCGGGTCTTATCCAGCA
TCAGAGAATCCACAAAGGAGAAAAGCCGTATCAGTGCAGCCAGTGCAGTAAGAGCTACAGTCGGCGTTCA
TTTCTCATTGAACATCAGAGAAGCCACACAGGGGAGCGACCTCACCAGTGCATTGAATGTGGGAAAAGCT
TTAATCGACACTGCAACCTCATTCGCCATCAGAAGATCCACACAGTGGCTGAGCTGGTCTAGTAATGAAC
TAGTCCGTAACTTGAAAGTATTTCGATTTCTTGGCTTTATATATCTTGTGGAAAGGACGAGCCGCAGGGC
TTCAACTAAGTGGAACGCGTTAAGTCGACAATCAACCTCTGGATTACAAAATTTGTGAAAGATTGACTGG
TATTCTTAACTATGTTGCTCCTTTTACGCTATGTGGATACGCTGCTTTAATGCCTTTGTATCATGCTATT
GCTTCCCGTATGGCTTTCATTTTCTCCTCCTTGTATAAATCCTGGTTGCTGTCTCTTTATGAGGAGTTGT
GGCCCGTTGTCAGGCAACGTGGCGTGGTGTGCACTGTGTTTGCTGACGCAACCCCCACTGGTTGGGGCAT
TGCCACCACCTGTCAGCTCCTTTCCGGGACTTTCGCTTTCCCCCTCCCTATTGCCACGGCGGAACTCATC
GCCGCCTGCCTTGCCCGCTGCTGGACAGGGGCTCGGCTGTTGGGCACTGACAATTCCGTGGTGTTGTCGG
GGAAATCATCGTCCTTTCCTTGGCTGCTCGCCTGTGTTGCCACCTGGATTCTGCGCGGGACGTCCTTCTG
CTACGTCCCTTCGGCCCTCAATCCAGCGGACCTTCCTTCCCGCGGCCTGCTGCCGGCTCTGCGGCCTCTT
CCGCGTCTTCGCCTTCGCCCTCAGACGAGTCGGATCTCCCTTTGGGCCGCCTCCCCGCGTCGACTTTAAG
ACCAATGACTTACAAGGCAGCTGTAGATCTTAGCCACTTTTTAAAAGAAAAGGGGGGACTGGAAGGGCTA
ATTCACTCCCAACGAAGACAAGATCTGCTTTTTGCTTGTACTGGGTCTCTCTGGTTAGACCAGATCTGAG
CCTGGGAGCTCTCTGGCTAACTAGGGAACCCACTGCTTAAGCCTCAATAAAGCTTGCCTTGAGTGCTTCA
AGTAGTGTGTGCCCGTCTGTTGTGTGACTCTGGTAACTAGAGATCCCTCAGACCCTTTTAGTCAGTGTGG
AAAATCTCTAGCAGTACGTATAGTAGTTCATGTCATCTTATTATTCAGTATTTATAACTTGCAAAGAAAT
GAATATCAGAGAGTGAGAGGAACTTGTTTATTGCAGCTTATAATGGTTACAAATAAAGCAATAGCATCAC
AAATTTCACAAATAAAGCATTTTTTTCACTGCATTCTAGTTGTGGTTTGTCCAAACTCATCAATGTATCT
TATCATGTCTGGCTCTAGCTATCCCGCCCCTAACTCCGCCCATCCCGCCCCTAACTCCGCCCAGTTCCGC
CCATTCTCCGCCCCATGGCTGACTAATTTTTTTTATTTATGCAGAGGCCGAGGCCGCCTCGGCCTCTGAG
CTATTCCAGAAGTAGTGAGGAGGCTTTTTTGGAGGCCTAGGGACGTACCCAATTCGCCCTATAGTGAGTC
GTATTACGCGCGCTCACTGGCCGTCGTTTTACAACGTCGTGACTGGGAAAACCCTGGCGTTACCCAACTT
AATCGCCTTGCAGCACATCCCCCTTTCGCCAGCTGGCGTAATAGCGAAGAGGCCCGCACCGATCGCCCTT
CCCAACAGTTGCGCAGCCTGAATGGCGAATGGG
[124 nt withheld, positions 7034-7157]
C
[91 nt withheld, positions 7159-7249]
A
[49 nt withheld, positions 7251-7299]
CCTTTGACGTTGGAGTCCACGTTCTTT
[37 nt withheld, positions 7327-7363]
ACCCTATCTCGGTCTATTCTTTTGATTTATAAGGGATTTTGCCGATTTCGGCCTATTGGTTAAAAAATGA
GCTGATTTAACAAAAATTTAACGCGAATTTTAACAAAATATTAACGCTTACAATTTAGGTGGCACTTTTC
GGGGAAATGTGCGCGGAACCCCTATTTGTTTATTTTTCTAAATACATTCAAATATGTATCCGCTCATGAG
ACAATAACCCTGATAAATGCTTCAATAATATTGAAAAAGGAAGAGTATGAGTATTCAACATTTCCGTGTC
GCCCTTATTCCCTTTTTTGCGGCATTTTGCCTTCCTGTTTTTGCTCACCCAGAAACGCTGGTGAAAGTAA
AAGATGCTGAAGATCAGTTGGGTGCACGAGTGGGTTACATCGAACTGGATCTCAACAGCGGTAAGATCCT
TGAGAGTTTTCGCCCCGAAGAACGTTTTCCAATGATGAGCACTTTTAAAGTTCTGCTATGTGGCGCGGTA
TTATCCCGTATTGACGCCGGGCAAGAGCAACTCGGTCGCCGCATACACTATTCTCAGAATGACTTGGTTG
AGTACTCACCAGTCACAGAAAAGCATCTTACGGATGGCATGACAGTAAGAGAATTATGCAGTGCTGCCAT
AACCATGAGTGATAACACTGCGGCCAACTTACTTCTGACAACGATCGGAGGACCGAAGGAGCTAACCGCT
TTTTTGCACAACATGGGGGATCATGTAACTCGCCTTGATCGTTGGGAACCGGAGCTGAATGAAGCCATAC
CAAACGACGAGCGTGACACCACGATGCCTGTAGCAATGGCAACAACGTTGCGCAAACTATTAACTGGCGA
ACTACTTACTCTAGCTTCCCGGCAACAATTAATAGACTGGATGGAGGCGGATAAAGTTGCAGGACCACTT
CTGCGCTCGGCCCTTCCGGCTGGCTGGTTTATTGCTGATAAATCTGGAGCCGGTGAGCGTGGGTCTCGCG
GTATCATTGCAGCACTGGGGCCAGATGGTAAGCCCTCCCGTATCGTAGTTATCTACACGACGGGGAGTCA
GGCAACTATGGATGAACGAAATAGACAGATCGCTGAGATAGGTGCCTCACTGATTAAGCATTGGTAACTG
TCAGACCAAGTTTACTCATATATACTTTAGATTGATTTAAAACTTCATTTTTAATTTAAAAGGATCTAGG
TGAAGATCCTTTTTGATAATCTCATGACCAAAATCCCTTAACGTGAGTTTTCGTTCCACTGAGCGTCAGA
CCCCGTAGAAAAGATCAAAGGATCTTCTTGAGATCCTTTTTTTCTGCGCGTAATCTGCTGCTTGCAAACA
AAAAAACCACCGCTACCAGCGGTGGTTTGTTTGCCGGATCAAGAGCTACCAACTCTTTTTCCGAAGGTAA
CTGGCTTCAGCAGAGCGCAGATACCAAATACTGTTCTTCTAGTGTAGCCGTAGTTAGGCCACCACTTCAA
GAACTCTGTAGCACCGCCTACATACCTCGCTCTGCTAATCCTGTTACCAGTGGCTGCTGCCAGTGGCGAT
AAGTCGTGTCTTACCGGGTTGGACTCAAGACGATAGTTACCGGATAAGGCGCAGCGGTCGGGCTGAACGG
GGGGTTCGTGCACACAGCCCAGCTTGGAGCGAACGACCTACACCGAACTGAGATACCTACAGCGTGAGCT
ATGAGAAAGCGCCACGCTTCCCGAAGGGAGAAAGGCGGACAGGTATCCGGTAAGCGGCAGGGTCGGAACA
GGAGAGCGCACGAGGGAGCTTCCAGGGGGAAACGCCTGGTATCTTTATAGTCCTGTCGGGTTTCGCCACC
TCTGACTTGAGCGTCGATTTTTGTGATGCTCGTCAGGGGGGCGGAGCCTATGGAAAAACGCCAGCAACGC
GGCCTTTTTACGGTTCCTGGCCTTTTGCTGGCCTTTTGCTCACATGTTCTTTCCTGCGTTATCCCCTGAT
TCTGTGGATAACCGTATTACCGCCTTTGAGTGAGCTGATACCGCTCGCCGCAGCCGAACGACCGAGCGCA
GCGAGTCAGTGAGCGAGGAAGCGGAAGAGCGCCCAATACGCAAACCGCCTCTCCCCGCGCGTTGGCCGAT
TCATTAATGCAGCTGGCACGACAGGTTTCCCGACTGGAAAGCGGGCAGTGAGCGCAACGCAATTAATGTG
AGTTAGCTCACTCATTAGGCACCCCAGGCTTTACACTTTATGCTTCCGGCTCGTATGTTGTGTGGAATTG
TGAGCGGATAACAATTTCACACAGGAAACAGCTATGACCATGATTACGCCAAGCGCGCAATTAACCCTCA
CTAAAGGGAACAAAAGCTGGAGCTGCAAGC
