>Addgene plasmid #142370 | TFORF1306 | depositor partial sequence | sequence record 279248 | Insert
ACCGCCACCATGAATACAAACTCAAAGGAGGTTTTATCCCTGGGTGTTCAAGTTCCCGAGGCATGGGAAG
AACTTCTGACAATGAAAGTGGAAGCAAAAAGTCACCTTCAATGGCAGGAATCCAGACTGAAACGCAGTAA
TCCACTGGCAAGGGAAATCTTCCGAAGGCACTTTCGACAGCTGTGCTACCAAGAGACCCCTGGACCAAGG
GAGGCTCTTACTCGACTCCAGGAACTTTGCTACCAGTGGTTGAGGCCACATGTGAGCACAAAGGAGCAGA
TTTTGGATCTGCTGGTGCTGGAGCAGTTTCTATCCATTCTGCCCAAGGAGCTCCAGGGCTGGGTGAGGGA
ACACTGTCCAGAGAGTGGAGAAGAGGCTGTGATTTTGCTGGAGGATCTGGAGAGAGAGCTCGATGAACCA
CAACATGAGATGGTGGCCCACAGACACAGACAAGAAGTCCTCTGTAAAGAGATGGTGCCTCTAGCAGAGC
AGACACCACTGACCCTTCAGTCCCAGCCTAAGGAGCCACAGCTCACATGTGACTCTGCTCAGAAGTGCCA
TTCTATTGGAGAGACAGATTTAATACGAAGTTTGAGGAGAAGGGCAGTACTGATCCCACTTGGGGCCCAT
CTGTTCTCTACAGACACATTTTTATTTTCCAAACCTGTTGTGATCCCCCAGCTAAAAGGAGGAGGAGAAA
CATGGCCTAACAACAGAGGAGTCCTAAGAGATGAAGTAACCAAGACTGAGGACAGAGAGTTGGTGCTAAG
GAAAGACTGTCCTAAGATAGTGGAACCACATGGGAAAATGTTTAATGAGCAGACCTGGGAGGTATCACAG
CAGGATCCCTCACATGGAGAAGTTGGTGAACATAAGGATAGGATAGAGAGGCAGTGGGGAAACCTCTTAG
GAGAGGGGCAACACAAATGTGATGAATGTGGGAAGAGCTTTACTCAGAGCTCAGGTCTCATTCGACATCA
AAGAATTCATACTGGAGAAAGACCTTATGAATGTAATGAATGTGGGAAAGCCTTCAGTCGAAGTTCTGGT
CTTTTTAATCACCGAGGAATCCACAATATACAGAAACGGTACCACTGCAAGGAGTGTGGGAAGGTCTTCA
GTCAGAGTGCGGGTCTTATCCAGCATCAGAGAATCCACAAAGGAGAAAAGCCGTATCAGTGCAGCCAGTG
CAGTAAGAGCTACAGTCGGCGTTCATTTCTCATTGAACATCAGAGAAGCCACACAGGGGAGCGACCTCAC
CAGTGCATTGAATGTGGGAAAAGCTTTAATCGACACTGCAACCTCATTCGCCATCAGAAGATCCACACAG
TGGCTGAGCTGGTCTAGTAATGAACTAGTCCGTAACTTGAAAGTATTTCGATTTCTTGGCTTTATATATC
TTGTGGAAAGGACGAGCCGCAGGGCTTCAACTAAGTGGA
