>Addgene plasmid #142370 | TFORF1306 | depositor partial sequence | sequence record 279249 | Barcode
GCCGCAGGGCTTCAACTAAGTGGA
